Addgene plasmid #202500: pJPT010-ZF6 1x FLAG-synTF-G
Purpose: Express "G" synTF (ZF6)
Depositing lab: Neha Kamat. Depositing organization: Northwestern University. Publication: Enhancing extracellular vesicle cargo loading and functional delivery by engineering protein-lipid interactions. Peruzzi JA, Gunnels TF, Edelstein HI, Lu P, Baker D, Leonard JN, Kamat NP. Nat Commun. 2024 Jul 4;15(1):5618. doi: 10.1038/s41467-024-49678-z. PubMed 38965227.
Backbone
  Vector backbone: pTwist CMV Puro
  Backbone manufacturer: Twist
  Vector type: Mammalian Expression
Growth in bacteria
  Bacterial resistance: Ampicillin, 100 μg/mL
  Growth temperature: 37°C
  Growth strain: DH5alpha
  Copy number: High Copy
Gene/Insert
  Gene/Insert name: p65-ZF6
  Species: H. sapiens (human)
  Promoter: CMV
  Tag / fusion protein: 1x FLAG (N terminal on insert); Geranylgeranyl site (C terminal on insert)
  Cloning method: Restriction Enzyme; 5′ cloning site Unknown (unknown if destroyed)
Terms and licenses: Academic/Nonprofit Terms; Industry Terms: Not Available to Industry
Depositor comments: Please visit https://doi.org/10.1101/2023.04.29.538810 for bioRxiv preprint.
How to cite: pJPT010-ZF6 1x FLAG-synTF-G was a gift from Neha Kamat (Addgene plasmid # 202500 ; http://n2t.net/addgene:202500 ; RRID:Addgene_202500)
