[The description below was written by a language model from this plasmid's Addgene catalogue record and pLannotate feature annotations shown in this document.]
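Description:
pJPT010-ZF6 1x FLAG-synTF-G is a mammalian expression plasmid built on the commercial pTwist CMV Puro backbone and used to express the "G" variant of a synthetic transcription factor (synTF) based on the ZF6 zinc-finger domain. It is maintained in E. coli as a high-copy plasmid through a ColE1/pUC-type origin and selected with ampicillin via an AmpR β-lactamase gene. For selection in mammalian cells, the backbone carries a separate cassette in which the human ubiquitin C promoter drives puromycin N-acetyltransferase, followed by a synthetic polyadenylation signal. Bacterial terminators (T7 and rrnG), additional synthetic poly(A) signals and short β-globin insulator elements flank the cassettes, presumably to limit transcriptional read-through between them.

The payload is transcribed from CMV enhancer/promoter elements and terminated by an SV40 polyadenylation signal. The insert, p65-ZF6, fuses a portion of human RELA (NF-κB p65), which supplies transcriptional activation function, to a zinc-finger DNA-binding array. The automated annotation picks up only a short zinc-finger match resembling a CCR5-targeting finger, which likely reflects shared zinc-finger framework sequence rather than actual CCR5 specificity. According to the catalogue entry, the protein carries a single N-terminal FLAG epitope for detection and a C-terminal geranylgeranylation site, although neither is marked in the feature table. Geranylgeranylation attaches a lipid anchor that directs proteins to membranes. Consistent with the associated work on engineering protein-lipid interactions, this construct serves to test lipid-mediated loading of a transcription factor cargo into extracellular vesicles and its functional delivery to recipient cells. The record does not specify the reporter or the ZF6 target site.
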