Features (pLannotate 1.2.2; 20 found; start..end, strand, type, name):
    100..879     +  CDS            RELA (fragment): TF65_HUMAN - Also known as NFKB3. Experimental evidence at protein level: Swiss-Prot protein existence level 1. NF-kappa-B is a pleiotropic transcription factor present in almost all cell types and is the endpoint of a series of signal transduction events that are initiated by a vast array of stimuli related to many biological processes such as inflammation, immunity, differentiation, cell growth, tumorigenesis and apoptosis. NF-kappa-B is a homo- or heterodimeric complex formed by the Rel-like domain- containing proteins RELA/p65, RELB, NFKB1/p105, NFKB1/p50, REL and NFKB2/p52. The heterodime
    958..990     +  CDS            CCR5TC (fragment): zinc-finger domain from the CCR5-224 (+) zinc-finger nuclease that recognizes the left half-site target sequence in the human CCR5 gene (Perez et al., 2008; Gross et al., 2013)
   1337..1458    -  polyA_signal   SV40 poly(A) signal: SV40 polyadenylation signal
   1481..1550    -  CDS            large T antigen (fragment): large T antigen from SV40 (simian virus 40)
   1573..1619    +  terminator     T7 terminator: transcription terminator for bacteriophage T7 RNA polymerase
   1649..1785    +  terminator     rrnG terminator: transcription terminator from the E. coli ribosomal RNA rrnG operon (Albrechtsen et al., 1991)
   1830..1901    +  misc_feature   3' β-globin insulator: insulator downstream of the human β-globin locus (Farrell et al., 2002)
   2127..2715    -  rep_origin     ori: high-copy-number ColE1/pMB1/pBR322/pUC origin of replication
   2887..2951    -  CDS            bla(M) (fragment): β-lactamase lacking the signal sequence; bla(M); allows cytosolic expression of β-lactamase
   3215..4424    +  promoter       UbC promoter: human ubiquitin C promoter
   4428..5025    +  CDS            PuroR (fragment): puromycin N-acetyltransferase; pac from Streptomyces; confers resistance to puromycin
   5054..5102    +  polyA_signal   poly(A) signal: synthetic polyadenylation signal
   5368..6228    +  CDS            AmpR: β-lactamase; bla; confers resistance to ampicillin, carbenicillin, and related antibiotics
   6241..6377    +  terminator     rrnG terminator: transcription terminator from the E. coli ribosomal RNA rrnG operon (Albrechtsen et al., 1991)
   6529..6600    +  misc_feature   5' β-globin insulator: insulator upstream of the human β-globin locus (Farrell et al., 2002)
   6605..6651    -  terminator     T7 terminator: transcription terminator for bacteriophage T7 RNA polymerase
   6669..6717    -  polyA_signal   poly(A) signal: synthetic polyadenylation signal
   6798..7101    +  enhancer       CMV enhancer: human cytomegalovirus immediate early enhancer
   7174..7191    -  promoter       CMV promoter (fragment): human cytomegalovirus (CMV) immediate early promoter
   7254..7305    +  promoter       CMVd2 promoter: truncated human cytomegalovirus (CMV) immediate early promoter that yields moderately reduced expression relative to the full-length promoter
>Addgene plasmid #202500 | pJPT010-ZF6 1x FLAG-synTF-G | addgene full sequence | sequence record 398262 | Addgene NGS Result
GACACACCCGCCAGCGGCCGCGCCACCATGGACTACAAGGACGATGACGACAAGGAATTCGGCGGCTCCC
CTAAGAAAAAGCGCAAAGTCTCCGGAAGCCAGTACCTGCCTGACACCGACGACCGGCACAGAATCGAGGA
AAAGCGGAAGCGGACCTACGAGACATTCAAGAGCATCATGAAGAAGTCCCCATTCAGCGGCCCCACCGAT
CCTAGACCTCCACCTAGAAGAATCGCCGTGCCTAGCAGATCCAGCGCCTCTGTGCCTAAACCTGCTCCTC
AGCCTTATCCTTTCACCAGCAGCCTGAGCACCATCAACTACGACGAGTTCCCCACAATGGTGTTCCCCAG
CGGACAGATCAGCCAGGCTTCTGCTCTTGCTCCAGCTCCTCCTCAGGTTCTGCCTCAAGCTCCTGCTCCG
GCTCCAGCACCAGCTATGGTTTCTGCTTTGGCCCAGGCTCCTGCACCTGTGCCTGTTCTTGCTCCTGGAC
CACCTCAGGCTGTTGCTCCACCAGCTCCTAAACCTACACAGGCCGGCGAGGGAACACTGTCTGAAGCCCT
GCTGCAACTCCAGTTCGACGACGAGGATCTGGGAGCACTGCTGGGCAATAGCACAGACCCTGCCGTGTTT
ACCGATCTGGCCAGCGTGGACAACAGCGAGTTTCAGCAGCTCCTGAACCAGGGCATCCCTGTGGCTCCTC
ACACCACAGAGCCCATGCTGATGGAATACCCCGAGGCCATCACCAGACTGGTCACCGGCGCTCAAAGACC
TCCAGATCCTGCACCAGCACCTCTTGGAGCACCTGGCCTGCCTAATGGACTGCTGAGCGGAGATGAGGAC
TTCAGCTCTATCGCCGACATGGATTTCAGCGCCCTGCTCGGTTCCGGTGGTGGCGGGTCTGGAGGAGGAG
GTAGTGGTGGAGGTGGCTCTGGTACCGCTAGACCCGGCGAAAGACCTTTCCAGTGCCGGATCTGCATGAG
GAACTTCAGCAAGGGCGAGAGACTCGTGCGGCACACCAGAACACACACAGGCGAGAAGCCCTTCCAGTGT
AGAATCTGTATGCGCAACTTCAGCCGGATGGACAACCTGAGCACCCACCTGAGAACCCATACCGGGGAGA
AGCCATTTCAATGCCGCATCTGTATGAGAAATTTTTCCCGGAAGGACGCCCTGAACCGGCACCTGAAAAC
ACACCTGAGAGGCAGCGGCTCCGGATCCGGTGGTAGCTTTCGTAGTGATGGCAAAAAGAAAAAGAAGAAA
TCCAAGACCAAATGCCAGCTGCTGTGAGCTAGCTTGACTGACTGAGATACAGCGTACCTTCAGCTCACAG
ACATGATAAGATACATTGATGAGTTTGGACAAACCACAACTAGAATGCAGTGAAAAAAATGCTTTATTTG
TGAAATTTGTGATGCTATTGCTTTATTTGTAACCATTATAAGCTGCAATAAACAAGTTAACAACAACAAT
TGCATTCATTTTATGTTTCAGGTTCAGGGGGAGGTGTGGGAGGTTTTTTAAAGCAAGTAAAACCTCTACA
AATGTGGTATTGGCCCATCTCTATCGGTATCGTAGCATAACCCCTTGGGGCCTCTAAACGGGTCTTGAGG
GGTTTTTTGTGCCCCTCGGGCCGGATTGCTATCTACCGGCATTGGCGCAGAAAAAAATGCCTGATGCGAC
GCTGCGCGTCTTATACTCCCACATATGCCAGATTCAGCAACGGATACGGCTTCCCCAACTTGCCCACTTC
CATACGTGTCCTCCTTACCAGAAATTTATCCTTAAGGTCGTCAGCTATCCTGCAGGCGATCTCTCGATTT
CGATCAAGACATTCCTTTAATGGTCTTTTCTGGACACCACTAGGGGTCAGAAGTAGTTCATCAAACTTTC
TTCCCTCCCTAATCTCATTGGTTACCTTGGGCTATCGAAACTTAATTAACCAGTCAAGTCAGCTACTTGG
CGAGATCGACTTGTCTGGGTTTCGACTACGCTCAGAATTGCGTCAGTCAAGTTCGATCTGGTCCTTGCTA
TTGCACCCGTTCTCCGATTACGAGTTTCATTTAAATCATGTGAGCAAAAGGCCAGCAAAAGGCCAGGAAC
CGTAAAAAGGCCGCGTTGCTGGCGTTTTTCCATAGGCTCCGCCCCCCTGACGAGCATCACAAAAATCGAC
GCTCAAGTCAGAGGTGGCGAAACCCGACAGGACTATAAAGATACCAGGCGTTTCCCCCTGGAAGCTCCCT
CGTGCGCTCTCCTGTTCCGACCCTGCCGCTTACCGGATACCTGTCCGCCTTTCTCCCTTCGGGAAGCGTG
GCGCTTTCTCATAGCTCACGCTGTAGGTATCTCAGTTCGGTGTAGGTCGTTCGCTCCAAGCTGGGCTGTG
TGCACGAACCCCCCGTTCAGCCCGACCGCTGCGCCTTATCCGGTAACTATCGTCTTGAGTCCAACCCGGT
AAGACACGACTTATCGCCACTGGCAGCAGCCACTGGTAACAGGATTAGCAGAGCGAGGTATGTAGGCGGT
GCTACAGAGTTCTTGAAGTGGTGGCCTAACTACGGCTACACTAGAAGAACAGTATTTGGTATCTGCGCTC
TGCTGAAGCCAGTTACCTTCGGAAAAAGAGTTGGTAGCTCTTGATCCGGCAAACAAACCACCGCTGGTAG
CGGTGGTTTTTTTGTTTGCAAGCAGCAGATTACGCGCAGAAAAAAAGGATCTCAAGAAGATCCTTTGATC
TTTTCTACGGGGTCTGACGCTCAGTGGAACGAAAACTCACGTTAAGGGATTTTGGTCATGAGATTATCAA
AAAGGATCTTCACCTAGATCCTTTTAAATTAAAAATGAAGTTTTAAATCAATCTAAAGTATATATGAGTA
AACTTGGTCTGACAGTTACCAATGCTTAATCAGTGAGGCACCTATCTCAGCGATCTGTCTATTTCGTTCA
TCCATAGTTGCATTTAAATTTCCGAACTCTCCAAGGCCCTCGTCGGAAAATCTTCAAACCTTTCGTCCGA
TCCATCTTGCAGGCTACCTCTCGAACGAACTATCGCAAGTCTCTTGGCCGGCCTTGCGCCTTGGCTATTG
CTTGGCAGCGCCTATCGCCAGGTATTACTCCAATCCCGAATATCCGAGATCGGGATCACCCGAGAGAAGT
TCAACCTACATCCTCAATCCCGATCTATCCGAGATCCGAGGAATATCGAAATCGGGGCGCGCCTGGCCTC
CGCGCCGGGTTTTGGCGCCTCCCGCGGGCGCCCCCCTCGTCACGGCGAGCGCTGCCACGTCAGACGAAGG
GCGCAGGAGCGTCCTGATCCTTCCGCCCGGACGCTCAGGACAGCGGCCCGCTGCTCATAAGACTCGGCCT
TAGAACCCCAGTATCAGCAGAAGGACATTTTAGGACGGGACTTGGGTGACTCTAGGGCACTGGTTTTCTT
TCCAGAGAGCGGAACAGGCGAGGAAAAGTAGTCCCTTCTCGGCGATTCTGCGGAGGGATCTCCGTGGGGC
GGTGAACGCCGATGATTATATAAGGACGCGCCGGGTGTGGCACAGCTAGTTCCGTCGCAGCCGGGATTTG
GGTCGCGGTTCTTGTTTGTGGATCGCTGTGATCGTCACTTGGTGAGTAGCGGGCTGCTGGGCTGGCCGGG
GCTTTCGTGGCCGCCGGGCCGCTCGGTGGGACGGAAGCGTGTGGAGAGACCGCCAAGGGCTGTAGTCTGG
GTCCGCGAGCAAGGTTGCCCTGAACTGGGGGTTGGGGGGAGCGCAGCAAAATGGCGGCTGTTCCCGAGTC
TTGAATGGAAGACGCTTGTGAGGCGGGCTGTGAGGTCGTTGAAACAAGGTGGGGGGCATGGTGGGCGGCA
AGAACCCAAGGTCTTGAGCCCTTCGCTAATGCGGGAAAGCTCTTATTCGGGTGAGATGGGCTGGGCACCA
TCTGGGGACCCTGACGTGAAGTTTGTCACTGACTGGAGAACTCGGTTTGTCGTCTGTTGCGGGGGCGGCA
GTTATGGCGGTGCCGTTGGGCAGTGCACCCGTACCTTTGGGAGCGCGCGCCCTCGTCGTGTCGTGACGTC
ACCCGTTCTGTTGGCTTATAATGCAGGGTGGGGCCACCTGCCGGTAGGTGTGCGGTAGGCTTTTCTCCGT
CGCAGGACGCAGGGTTCGGGCCTAGGGTAGGCTCTCCTGAATCGACAGGCGCCGGACCTCTGGTGAGGGG
AGGGATAAGTGAGGCGTCAGTTTCTTTGGTCGGTTTTATGTACCTATCTTCTTAAGTAGCTGAAGCTCCG
GTTTTGAACTATGCGCTCGGGGTTGGCGAGTGTGTTTTGTGAAGTTTTTTAGGCACCTTTTGAAATGTAA
TCATTTGGGTCAATATGTAATTTTCAGTGTTAGACTTGTAAATTGTCCGCTAAATTCTGGCCGTTTTTGG
CTTTTTTGTTAGACAACATGACCGAGTACAAGCCCACGGTGCGCCTCGCCACCCGCGACGACGTCCCCAG
GGCCGTACGCACCCTCGCCGCCGCGTTCGCCGACTACCCCGCCACGCGCCACACCGTCGATCCGGACCGC
CACATCGAGCGGGTCACCGAGCTGCAAGAACTCTTCCTCACGCGCGTCGGGCTCGACATCGGCAAGGTGT
GGGTCGCGGACGACGGCGCCGCGGTGGCGGTCTGGACCACGCCGGAGAGCGTCGAAGCGGGGGCGGTGTT
CGCCGAGATCGGCCCGCGCATGGCCGAGTTGAGCGGTTCCCGGCTGGCCGCGCAGCAACAGATGGAGGGC
CTCCTGGCGCCGCACCGGCCCAAGGAGCCCGCGTGGTTCCTGGCCACCGTCGGCGTCTCGCCCGACCACC
AGGGCAAGGGTCTGGGCAGCGCCGTCGTGCTCCCCGGAGTGGAGGCCGCCGAGCGCGCCGGGGTGCCCGC
CTTCCTGGAGACCTCCGCGCCCCGCAACCTCCCCTTCTACGAGCGGCTCGGCTTCACCGTCACCGCCGAC
GTCGAGGTGCCCGAAGGACCGCGCACCTGGTGCATGACCCGCAAGCCCGGTGCCTAGGCTAGTATGTAAG
CCTAGTCTTAGATAATAAAATCGCTATCCATCGAAGATGGATGTGTGTTGGTTTTTTGTGTGTGTAACGC
TAGGCGCGCCTGGTGTACCGAGAACGATCCTCTCAGTGCGAGTCTCGACGATCCATATCGTTGCTTGGCA
GTCAGCCAGTCGGAATCCAGCTTGGGACCCAGGAAGTCCAATCGTCAGATATTGTACTCAAGCCTGGTCA
CGGCAGCGTACCGATCTGTTTAAACCTAGATATTGATAGTCTGATCGGTCAACGTATAATCGAGTCCTAG
CTTTTGCAAACATCTATCAAGAGACAGGATCAGCAGGAGGCTTTCGCATGAGTATTCAACATTTCCGTGT
CGCCCTTATTCCCTTTTTTGCGGCATTTTGCCTTCCTGTTTTTGCTCACCCAGAAACGCTGGTGAAAGTA
AAAGATGCTGAAGATCAGTTGGGTGCGCGAGTGGGTTACATCGAACTGGATCTCAACAGCGGTAAGATCC
TTGAGAGTTTTCGCCCCGAAGAACGCTTTCCAATGATGAGCACTTTTAAAGTTCTGCTATGTGGCGCGGT
ATTATCCCGTATTGACGCCGGGCAAGAGCAACTCGGTCGCCGCATACACTATTCTCAGAATGACTTGGTT
GAGTATTCACCAGTCACAGAAAAGCATCTTACGGATGGCATGACAGTAAGAGAATTATGCAGTGCTGCCA
TAACCATGAGTGATAACACTGCGGCCAACTTACTTCTGACAACGATTGGAGGACCGAAGGAGCTAACCGC
TTTTTTGCACAACATGGGGGATCATGTAACTCGCCTTGATCGTTGGGAACCGGAGCTGAATGAAGCCATA
CCAAACGACGAGCGTGACACCACGATGCCTGTAGCAATGGCAACAACCTTGCGTAAACTATTAACTGGCG
AACTACTTACTCTAGCTTCCCGGCAACAGTTGATAGACTGGATGGAGGCGGATAAAGTTGCAGGACCACT
TCTGCGCTCGGCCCTTCCGGCTGGCTGGTTTATTGCTGATAAATCTGGAGCCGGTGAGCGTGGGTCTCGC
GGTATCATTGCAGCACTGGGGCCAGATGGTAAGCCCTCCCGTATCGTAGTTATCTACACGACGGGGAGTC
AGGCAACTATGGATGAACGAAATAGACAGATCGCTGAGATAGGTGCCTCACTGATTAAGCATTGGTAACC
GATTCTAGGTGCATTGGCGCAGAAAAAAATGCCTGATGCGACGCTGCGCGTCTTATACTCCCACATATGC
CAGATTCAGCAACGGATACGGCTTCCCCAACTTGCCCACTTCCATACGTGTCCTCCTTACCAGAAATTTA
TCCTTAAGATCCCGAATCGTTTAAACTCGACTCTGGCTCTATCGAATCTCCGTCGTTTCGAGCTTACGCG
AACAGCCGTGGCGCTCATTTGCTCGTCGGGCATCGAATCTCGTCAGCTATCGTCAGCTTACCTTTTTGGC
AGCGATCGCGGCTCCCGACATCTTGGACCATTAGCTCCACAGGTATCTTCTTCCCTCTAGTGGTCATAAC
AGCAGCTTCAGCTACCTCTCAATTCAAAAAACCCCTCAAGACCCGTTTAGAGGCCCCAAGGGGTTATGCT
ATCAATCGTTGCGTTACACACACAAAAAACCAACACACATCCATCTTCGATGGATAGCGATTTTATTATC
TAACTGCTGATCGAGTGTAGCCAGATCTAGTAATCAATTACGGGGTCATTAGTTCATAGCCCATATATGG
AGTTCCGCGTTACATAACTTACGGTAAATGGCCCGCCTGGCTGACCGCCCAACGACCCCCGCCCATTGAC
GTCAATAATGACGTATGTTCCCATAGTAACGCCAATAGGGACTTTCCATTGACGTCAATGGGTGGAGTAT
TTACGGTAAACTGCCCACTTGGCAGTACATCAAGTGTATCATATGCCAAGTACGCCCCCTATTGACGTCA
ATGACGGTAAATGGCCCGCCTGGCATTATGCCCAGTACATGACCTTATGGGACTTTCCTACTTGGCAGTA
CATCTACGTATTAGTCATCGCTATTACCATGCTGATGCGGTTTTGGCAGTACATCAATGGGCGTGGATAG
CGGTTTGACTCACGGGGATTTCCAAGTCTCCACCCCATTGACGTCAATGGGAGTTTGTTTTGGCACCAAA
ATCAACGGGACTTTCCAAAATGTCGTAACAACTCCGCCCCATTGACGCAAATGGGCGGTAGGCGTGTACG
GTGGGAGGTCTATATAAGCAGAGCTGGTTTAGTGAACCGTCAGATCAGATCTTTGTCGATCCTACCATCC
ACTC
